Addgene plasmid #74350: pISH-Pax6
Purpose: Use to synthesize riboprobes for in situ hybridization (ISH) probe for Pax6. Not for gene expression.
Depositing lab: Peter Mombaerts. Depositing organization: Max Planck Research Unit for Neurogenetics. Publication: Expression of homeobox genes in the mouse olfactory epithelium. Parrilla M, Chang I, Degl'Innocenti A, Omura M. J Comp Neurol. 2016 Oct 1;524(14):2713-39. doi: 10.1002/cne.24051. Epub 2016 Jun 19. PubMed 27243442.
Backbone
  Vector backbone: pGEM-T easy
  Backbone manufacturer: Promega
  Backbone size w/o insert (bp): 3015
Growth in bacteria
  Bacterial resistance: Ampicillin, 100 μg/mL
  Growth temperature: 37°C
  Growth strain: DH5alpha
  Copy number: High Copy
Gene/Insert
  Gene/Insert name: paired box 6 (alt name: Pax6)
  Species: M. musculus (mouse)
  Insert size (bp): 886
  GenBank ID: NM_013627.5
  Entrez Gene: Pax6 (a.k.a. 1500038E17Rik, AEY11, Dey, Gsfaey11, Pax-6, Sey)
  Cloning method: Unknown
  Sequencing primers: 5′ T7; 3′ SP6
Terms and licenses: Academic/Nonprofit Terms; Industry Terms: Not Available to Industry
Depositor comments: SacII digestion and SP6 RNA polymerase for antisense probe
How to cite: pISH-Pax6 was a gift from Peter Mombaerts (Addgene plasmid # 74350 ; http://n2t.net/addgene:74350 ; RRID:Addgene_74350)
