[The description below was written by a language model from this plasmid's Addgene catalogue record and pLannotate feature annotations shown in this document.]
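Description:
pISH-Pax6 is a riboprobe template plasmid built on the pGEM-T Easy cloning vector, carrying an 886 bp fragment of mouse Pax6 (paired box 6) cDNA. It is intended solely for in vitro synthesis of RNA probes for in situ hybridization and is explicitly not an expression construct. The plasmid is about 3.9 kb, is maintained at high copy in E. coli through a ColE1/pUC-type origin, and is selected with ampicillin via the β-lactamase gene and its native promoter. An f1 phage origin is also present. So are the remnants of the lac promoter/operator and lacZα region, which in the parent vector allow blue/white screening and are interrupted here by the insert.

The Pax6 fragment sits in the multiple cloning region between opposing bacteriophage promoters. The T7 promoter lies upstream and reads in the same direction as the annotated coding sequence, while the SP6 promoter lies downstream on the opposite strand. Transcription from SP6 therefore yields antisense RNA complementary to Pax6 mRNA, and the depositor notes that linearisation with SacII followed by SP6 RNA polymerase gives the antisense probe. T7 transcription would be expected to give the sense strand, which is commonly used as a control, although the record does not describe this. The automated annotation matches the insert to human PAX6, reflecting the high conservation of the protein, but the catalogue entry specifies mouse. A short hit to a hornet peptide beside the insert, and small lacI and bom fragments, look like annotation artefacts or backbone remnants. The associated work examined homeobox gene expression in the mouse olfactory epithelium.
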