Features (pLannotate 1.2.2; 14 found; start..end, strand, type, name):
     64..948     +  CDS            PAX6 (fragment): PAX6_HUMAN - Also known as AN2. Experimental evidence at protein level: Swiss-Prot protein existence level 1. Transcription factor with important functions in the development of the eye, nose, central nervous system and pancreas. Required for the differentiation of pancreatic islet alpha cells (By similarity). Competes with PAX4 in binding to a common element in the glucagon, insulin and somatostatin promoters. Regulates specification of the ventral neuron subtypes by establishing the correct progenitor domains (By similarity). Acts as a transcriptional repressor of NFATC1- mediated gene expre
    954..1016    -  CDS            VESPI_VESMG (fragment): Experimental evidence at protein level: Swiss-Prot protein existence level 1. Shows contractile activity on isolated ileum smooth muscle. From Vespa magnifica (Hornet).
   1028..1046    -  promoter       SP6 promoter: promoter for bacteriophage SP6 RNA polymerase
   1088..1104    -  protein_bind   lac operator: The lac repressor binds to the lac operator to inhibit transcription in E. coli. This inhibition can be relieved by adding lactose or isopropyl-β-D-thiogalactopyranoside (IPTG). lac repressor encoded by lacI
   1112..1142    -  promoter       lac promoter: promoter for the E. coli lac operon
   1157..1178    -  protein_bind   CAP binding site: CAP binding activates transcription in the presence of cAMP. E. coli catabolite activator protein
   1191..1283    -  CDS            lacI (fragment): lac repressor; lacI; The lac repressor binds to the lac operator to inhibit transcription in E. coli. This inhibition can be relieved by adding lactose or isopropyl-β-D-thiogalactopyranoside (IPTG).
   1466..2054    -  rep_origin     ori: high-copy-number ColE1/pMB1/pBR322/pUC origin of replication
   2225..3085    -  CDS            AmpR: β-lactamase; bla; confers resistance to ampicillin, carbenicillin, and related antibiotics
   3086..3190    -  promoter       AmpR promoter: bla
   3217..3267    +  misc_feature   bom (fragment): basis of mobility region from pBR322
   3295..3723    -  rep_origin     f1 ori (sequence partly withheld): f1 bacteriophage origin of replication; arrow indicates direction of (+) strand synthesis
   3727..3884    -  CDS            lacZα (fragment): LacZα fragment of β-galactosidase; lacZ fragment
   3887..2       +  promoter       T7 promoter (across the origin): promoter for bacteriophage T7 RNA polymerase
>Addgene plasmid #74350 | pISH-Pax6 | addgene full sequence | sequence record 146401 | Addgene assembled sequence
GGGCGAATTGGGCCCGACGTCGCATGCTCCCGGCCGCCATGGCGGCCGCGGGAATTCGATTGGGAGTGCC
CTTCCATCTTTGCTTGGGAAATCCGAGACAGATTATTATCCGAGGGGGTCTGTACCAACGATAACATACC
CAGTGTGTCATCAATAAACAGAGTTCTTCGCAACCTGGCTAGCGAAAAGCAACAGATGGGCGCAGACGGC
ATGTATGATAAACTAAGGATGTTGAACGGGCAGACCGGAAGCTGGGGCACACGCCCTGGTTGGTATCCCG
GGACTTCAGTACCAGGGCAACCCACGCAAGATGGCTGCCAGCAACAGGAAGGAGGGGGAGAGAACACCAA
CTCCATCAGTTCTAACGGAGAAGACTCGGATGAAGCTCAGATGCGACTTCAGCTGAAGCGGAAGCTGCAA
AGAAATAGAACATCTTTTACCCAAGAGCAGATTGAGGCTCTGGAGAAAGAGTTTGAGAGGACCCATTATC
CAGATGTGTTTGCCCGGGAAAGACTAGCAGCCAAAATAGATCTACCTGAAGCAAGAATACAGGTATGGTT
TTCTAATCGAAGGGCCAAATGGAGAAGAGAAGAGAAACTGAGGAACCAGAGAAGACAGGCCAGCAACACT
CCTAGTCACATTCCTATCAGCAGCAGCTTCAGTACCAGTGTCTACCAGCCAATCCCACAGCCCACCACAC
CTGTCTCCTCCTTCACATCAGGTTCCATGTTGGGCCGAACAGACACCGCCCTCACCAACACGTACAGTGC
TTTGCCACCCATGCCCAGCTTCACCATGGCAAACAACCTGCCTATGCAACCCCCAGTCCCCAGTCAGACC
TCCTCATACTCGTGCATGCTGCCCACCAGCCCGTCAGTGAATGGGCGGAGTTATGATACCTACACCCCTC
CGCACATGCAAACACACATGAACAGTCAGCCCATGGGAATCACTAGTGAATTCGCGGCCGCCTGCAGGTC
GACCATATGGGAGAGCTCCCAACGCGTTGGATGCATAGCTTGAGTATTCTATAGTGTCACCTAAATAGCT
TGGCGTAATCATGGTCATAGCTGTTTCCTGTGTGAAATTGTTATCCGCTCACAATTCCACACAACATACG
AGCCGGAAGCATAAAGTGTAAAGCCTGGGGTGCCTAATGAGTGAGCTAACTCACATTAATTGCGTTGCGC
TCACTGCCCGCTTTCCAGTCGGGAAACCTGTCGTGCCAGCTGCATTAATGAATCGGCCAACGCGCGGGGA
GAGGCGGTTTGCGTATTGGGCGCTCTTCCGCTTCCTCGCTCACTGACTCGCTGCGCTCGGTCGTTCGGCT
GCGGCGAGCGGTATCAGCTCACTCAAAGGCGGTAATACGGTTATCCACAGAATCAGGGGATAACGCAGGA
AAGAACATGTGAGCAAAAGGCCAGCAAAAGGCCAGGAACCGTAAAAAGGCCGCGTTGCTGGCGTTTTTCC
ATAGGCTCCGCCCCCCTGACGAGCATCACAAAAATCGACGCTCAAGTCAGAGGTGGCGAAACCCGACAGG
ACTATAAAGATACCAGGCGTTTCCCCCTGGAAGCTCCCTCGTGCGCTCTCCTGTTCCGACCCTGCCGCTT
ACCGGATACCTGTCCGCCTTTCTCCCTTCGGGAAGCGTGGCGCTTTCTCATAGCTCACGCTGTAGGTATC
TCAGTTCGGTGTAGGTCGTTCGCTCCAAGCTGGGCTGTGTGCACGAACCCCCCGTTCAGCCCGACCGCTG
CGCCTTATCCGGTAACTATCGTCTTGAGTCCAACCCGGTAAGACACGACTTATCGCCACTGGCAGCAGCC
ACTGGTAACAGGATTAGCAGAGCGAGGTATGTAGGCGGTGCTACAGAGTTCTTGAAGTGGTGGCCTAACT
ACGGCTACACTAGAAGAACAGTATTTGGTATCTGCGCTCTGCTGAAGCCAGTTACCTTCGGAAAAAGAGT
TGGTAGCTCTTGATCCGGCAAACAAACCACCGCTGGTAGCGGTGGTTTTTTTGTTTGCAAGCAGCAGATT
ACGCGCAGAAAAAAAGGATCTCAAGAAGATCCTTTGATCTTTTCTACGGGGTCTGACGCTCAGTGGAACG
AAAACTCACGTTAAGGGATTTTGGTCATGAGATTATCAAAAAGGATCTTCACCTAGATCCTTTTAAATTA
AAAATGAAGTTTTAAATCAATCTAAAGTATATATGAGTAAACTTGGTCTGACAGTTACCAATGCTTAATC
AGTGAGGCACCTATCTCAGCGATCTGTCTATTTCGTTCATCCATAGTTGCCTGACTCCCCGTCGTGTAGA
TAACTACGATACGGGAGGGCTTACCATCTGGCCCCAGTGCTGCAATGATACCGCGAGACCCACGCTCACC
GGCTCCAGATTTATCAGCAATAAACCAGCCAGCCGGAAGGGCCGAGCGCAGAAGTGGTCCTGCAACTTTA
TCCGCCTCCATCCAGTCTATTAATTGTTGCCGGGAAGCTAGAGTAAGTAGTTCGCCAGTTAATAGTTTGC
GCAACGTTGTTGCCATTGCTACAGGCATCGTGGTGTCACGCTCGTCGTTTGGTATGGCTTCATTCAGCTC
CGGTTCCCAACGATCAAGGCGAGTTACATGATCCCCCATGTTGTGCAAAAAAGCGGTTAGCTCCTTCGGT
CCTCCGATCGTTGTCAGAAGTAAGTTGGCCGCAGTGTTATCACTCATGGTTATGGCAGCACTGCATAATT
CTCTTACTGTCATGCCATCCGTAAGATGCTTTTCTGTGACTGGTGAGTACTCAACCAAGTCATTCTGAGA
ATAGTGTATGCGGCGACCGAGTTGCTCTTGCCCGGCGTCAATACGGGATAATACCGCGCCACATAGCAGA
ACTTTAAAAGTGCTCATCATTGGAAAACGTTCTTCGGGGCGAAAACTCTCAAGGATCTTACCGCTGTTGA
GATCCAGTTCGATGTAACCCACTCGTGCACCCAACTGATCTTCAGCATCTTTTACTTTCACCAGCGTTTC
TGGGTGAGCAAAAACAGGAAGGCAAAATGCCGCAAAAAAGGGAATAAGGGCGACACGGAAATGTTGAATA
CTCATACTCTTCCTTTTTCAATATTATTGAAGCATTTATCAGGGTTATTGTCTCATGAGCGGATACATAT
TTGAATGTATTTAGAAAAATAAACAAATAGGGGTTCCGCGCACATTTCCCCGAAAAGTGCCACCTGATGC
GGTGTGAAATACCGCACAGATGCGTAAGGAGAAAATACCGCATCAGGAAATTGTAAGCGTTAATATTTTG
TTAAAATTCGCGTTAAATTTTTGTTAAATCAGCTCATTTTTTAACCAATAGGCCGAAATCGGCAAAATCC
CTTATAAATCAAAAGAATAGACCGAGATAGGGT
[37 nt withheld, positions 3394-3430]
AAAGAACGTGGACTCCAACGTCAAAGG
[49 nt withheld, positions 3458-3506]
T
[91 nt withheld, positions 3508-3598]
G
[124 nt withheld, positions 3600-3723]
CCATTCGCCATTCAGGCTGCGCAACTGTTGGGAAGGGCGATCGGTGCGGGCCTCTTCGCTATTACGCCAG
CTGGCGAAAGGGGGATGTGCTGCAAGGCGATTAAGTTGGGTAACGCCAGGGTTTTCCCAGTCACGACGTT
GTAAAACGACGGCCAGTGAATTGTAATACGACTCACTATA
