>Addgene plasmid #74350 | pISH-Pax6 | depositor partial sequence | sequence record 140226 | insert
GGGAGTGCCCTTCCATCTTTGCTTGGGAAATCCGAGACAGATTATTATCCGAGGGGGTCTGTACCAACGA
TAACATACCCAGTGTGTCATCAATAAACAGAGTTCTTCGCAACCTGGCTAGCGAAAAGCAACAGATGGGC
GCAGACGGCATGTATGATAAACTAAGGATGTTGAACGGGCAGACCGGAAGCTGGGGCACACGCCCTGGTT
GGTATCCCGGGACTTCAGTACCAGGGCAACCCACGCAAGATGGCTGCCAGCAACAGGAAGGAGGGGGAGA
GAACACCAACTCCATCAGTTCTAACGGAGAAGACTCGGATGAAGCTCAGATGCGACTTCAGCTGAAGCGG
AAGCTGCAAAGAAATAGAACATCTTTTACCCAAGAGCAGATTGAGGCTCTGGAGAAAGAGTTTGAGAGGA
CCCATTATCCAGATGTGTTTGCCCGGGAAAGACTAGCAGCCAAAATAGATCTACCTGAAGCAAGAATACA
GGTATGGTTTTCTAATCGAAGGGCCAAATGGAGAAGAGAAGAGAAACTGAGGAACCAGAGAAGACAGGCC
AGCAACACTCCTAGTCACATTCCTATCAGCAGCAGCTTCAGTACCAGTGTCTACCAGCCAATCCCACAGC
CCACCACACCTGTCTCCTCCTTCACATCAGGTTCCATGTTGGGCCGAACAGACACCGCCCTCACCAACAC
GTACAGTGCTTTGCCACCCATGCCCAGCTTCACCATGGCAAACAACCTGCCTATGCAACCCCCAGTCCCC
AGTCAGACCTCCTCATACTCGTGCATGCTGCCCACCAGCCCGTCAGTGAATGGGCGGAGTTATGATACCT
ACACCCCTCCGCACATGCAAACACACATGAACAGTCAGCCCATGGG
