>Addgene plasmid #74350 | pISH-Pax6 | addgene partial sequence | sequence record 141942 | T7 5'-TAATACGACTCACTATAGGG-3'
GCGGCCGCGGGAATTCGATTGGGAGTGCCCTTCCATCTTTGCTTGGGAAATCCGAGACAGATTATTATCC
GAGGGGGTCTGTACCAACGATAACATACCCAGTGTGTCATCAATAAACAGAGTTCTTCGCAACCTGGCTA
GCGAAAAGCAACAGATGGGCGCAGACGGCATGTATGATAAACTAAGGATGTTGAACGGGCAGACCGGAAG
CTGGGGCACACGCCCTGGTTGGTATCCCGGGACTTCAGTACCAGGGCAACCCACGCAAGATGGCTGCCAG
CAACAGGAAGGAGGGGGAGAGAACACCAACTCCATCAGTTCTAACGGAGAAGACTCGGATGAAGCTCAGA
TGCGACTTCAGCTGAAGCGGAAGCTGCAAAGAAATAGAACATCTTTTACCCAAGAGCAGATTGAGGCTCT
GGAGAAAGAGTTTGAGAGGACCCATTATCCAGATGTGTTTGCCCGGGAAAGACTAGCAGCCAAAATAGAT
CTACCTGAAGCAAGAATACAGGTATGGTTTTCTAATCGAAGGGCCAAATGGAGAAGAGAAGAGAAACTGA
GGAACCAGAGAAGACAGGCCAGCAACACTCCTAGTCACATTCCTATCAGCAGCAGCTTCAGTACCAGTGT
CTACCAGCCAATCCCACAGCCCACCACACCTGTCTCCTCCTTCACATCAGGTTCCATGTTGGGCCGAACA
GACACCGCCCTCACCAACACGTACAGTGCTTTGCCACCCATGCCCAGCTTCACCATGGCAAACAACCTGC
CTATGCAACCCCCAGTCCCCAGTCAGACCTCCTCATACTCGTGCATGCTGCCCACCAGCCCGTCAGTGAA
TGGGCGGAGTTATGATACCTACACCCCTCCGCACATGCAAACACACATGAACAGTCAGCCCATGGGAATC
ACTAGTGAATTCGCGGCCGCCTGCAGGTCGACCATATGGGAGAGCTCCCAACGCGTTGGATGCATAGCTT
GAGTATTCTATAGTGTCACCTAA
