>Addgene plasmid #74350 | pISH-Pax6 | addgene partial sequence | sequence record 141943 | SP6 5'-ATTTAGGTGACACTATAG-3'
GGACTCTCCCATATGGTCGACCTGCAGGCGGCCGCGAATTCACTAGTGATTCCCATGGGCTGACTGTTCA
TGTGTGTTTGCATGTGCGGAGGGGTGTAGGTATCATAACTCCGCCCATTCACTGACGGGCTGGTGGGCAG
CATGCACGAGTATGAGGAGGTCTGACTGGGGACTGGGGGTTGCATAGGCAGGTTGTTTGCCATGGTGAAG
CTGGGCATGGGTGGCAAAGCACTGTACGTGTTGGTGAGGGCGGTGTCTGTTCGGCCCAACATGGAACCTG
ATGTGAAGGAGGAGACAGGTGTGGTGGGCTGTGGGATTGGCTGGTAGACACTGGTACTGAAGCTGCTGCT
GATAGGAATGTGACTAGGAGTGTTGCTGGCCTGTCTTCTCTGGTTCCTCAGTTTCTCTTCTCTTCTCCAT
TTGGCCCTTCGATTAGAAAACCATACCTGTATTCTTGCTTCAGGTAGATCTATTTTGGCTGCTAGTCTTT
CCCGGGCAAACACATCTGGATAATGGGTCCTCTCAAACTCTTTCTCCAGAGCCTCAATCTGCTCTTGGGT
AAAAGATGTTCTATTTCTTTGCAGCTTCCGCTTCAGCTGAAGTCGCATCTGAGCTTCATCCGAGTCTTCT
CCGTTAGAACTGATGGAGTTGGTGTTCTCTCCCCCTCCTTCCTGTTGCTGGCAGCCATCTTGCGTGGGTT
GCCCTGGTACTGAAGTCCCGGGATACCAACCAGGGCGTGTGCCCCAGCTTCCGGTCTGCCCGTTCAACAT
CCTTAGTTTATCATACATGCCGTCTGCGCCCATCTGTTGCTTTTCGCTAGCCAGGTTGCGAAGAACTCTG
TTTATTGATGACACACTGGGTATGTTATCGTTGGTACAGACCCCCTCGGATAATAATCTGTCTCGGATTT
CCCAAGCAAAGATGGAA
